Addgene plasmid #216614: BRAF - R558G in pENTR
Purpose: gateway cloning donor vector containing BRAF ASD mutation
Depositing lab: Douglas Allan & Christopher Loewen. Depositing organization: University of British Columbia.
Backbone
  Vector backbone: pCR8-GW-TOPO
  Backbone manufacturer: GenScript
  Backbone size w/o insert (bp): 2800
  Vector type: Gateway Entry Plasmid
Growth in bacteria
  Bacterial resistance: Spectinomycin, 50 μg/mL
  Growth temperature: 37°C
  Growth strain: DH5alpha
  Copy number: High Copy
Gene/Insert
  Gene/Insert name: BRAF
  Species: H. sapiens (human)
  Insert size (bp): 2300
  Mutation: R558G
  Entrez Gene: BRAF (a.k.a. B-RAF1, B-raf, BRAF-1, BRAF1, NS7, RAFB1)
  Cloning method: Gibson Cloning
  Sequencing primers: 5′ M13 fwd; 3′ M13 rev
Terms and licenses: Academic/Nonprofit Terms; Industry Terms: Not Available to Industry
Depositor comments: insert contains a Kozak sequence that encodes a linker for cloning into N-terminal tagging pDEST vectors
How to cite: BRAF - R558G in pENTR was a gift from Douglas Allan & Christopher Loewen (Addgene plasmid # 216614 ; http://n2t.net/addgene:216614 ; RRID:Addgene_216614)
