[The description below was written by a language model from this plasmid's Addgene catalogue record and pLannotate feature annotations shown in this document.]
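Description:
BRAF - R558G in pENTR is a Gateway entry (donor) plasmid built on the pCR8-GW-TOPO backbone and carrying the human BRAF coding sequence with an R558G substitution, described in the record as an autism spectrum disorder (ASD)-associated mutation. The roughly 5.1 kb plasmid is maintained in E. coli at high copy through a ColE1/pUC-type origin and is selected with spectinomycin via the aadA (SmR) aminoglycoside adenylyltransferase gene. Fragments of a class 1 integron Pc promoter and a gentamicin acetyltransferase gene lie just upstream of this marker. Short lacZα and lacI fragments are further backbone remnants, and rrnB T1 and T2 terminators sit upstream of the cloning region, where they help insulate the insert from read-through transcription.

The payload is an approximately 2.3 kb BRAF open reading frame, introduced by Gibson assembly and flanked by attL1 and attL2 sites. BRAF encodes a serine/threonine kinase that phosphorylates MAP2K1 and thereby activates the MAP kinase signalling pathway. The entry vector has no eukaryotic promoter driving the gene. The only annotated promoter near the insert is a T7 promoter outside attL2, on the opposite strand to the coding sequence. Expression therefore depends on moving the ORF by an LR Clonase reaction into an attR-containing destination vector that supplies the promoter, tags and host-specific elements. The depositor notes that the insert includes a Kozak sequence designed so that it also reads through as a linker, which makes the clone compatible with destination vectors that add an N-terminal tag. The construct serves as a source clone for generating expression plasmids to study the functional effects of this BRAF variant. The record does not specify any downstream destination vectors or assay systems.
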