Features (pLannotate 1.2.2; 12 found; start..end, strand, type, name):
     42..78      -  CDS            lacZα (fragment): LacZα fragment of β-galactosidase; lacZ fragment
     94..193     +  protein_bind   attL1: mutant version of attL; recombination site for the Gateway® LR reaction LR Clonase™
    202..2499    +  CDS            BRAF: BRAF_HUMAN - Also known as BRAF1, RAFB1. Experimental evidence at protein level: Swiss-Prot protein existence level 1. Protein kinase involved in the transduction of mitogenic signals from the cell membrane to the nucleus (Probable). Phosphorylates MAP2K1, and thereby activates the MAP kinase signal transduction pathway (PubMed:21441910, PubMed:29433126). May play a role in the postsynaptic responses of hippocampal neurons (PubMed:1508179). From Homo sapiens (Human).
   2506..2605    -  protein_bind   attL2: mutant version of attL; recombination site for the Gateway® LR reaction LR Clonase™
   2623..2641    -  promoter       T7 promoter: promoter for bacteriophage T7 RNA polymerase
   2831..2854    +  promoter       Pc promoter (fragment): intI1 (promoter lies within the coding sequence); class 1 integron promoter
   3030..3086    +  CDS            GmR (fragment): gentamycin acetyltransferase; aacC1; confers resistance to gentamycin
   3093..3884    +  CDS            SmR: aminoglycoside adenylyltransferase (Murphy, 1985); aadA; confers resistance to spectinomycin and streptomycin
   3977..4565    +  rep_origin     ori: high-copy-number ColE1/pMB1/pBR322/pUC origin of replication
   4748..4840    +  CDS            lacI (fragment): lac repressor; lacI; The lac repressor binds to the lac operator to inhibit transcription in E. coli. This inhibition can be relieved by adding lactose or isopropyl-β-D-thiogalactopyranoside (IPTG).
   4895..4922    -  terminator     rrnB T2 terminator: transcription terminator T2 from the E. coli rrnB gene
   5054..5097    +  terminator     rrnB T1 terminator: Escherichia coli rrnB; transcription terminator T1 from the E. coli rrnB gene
>Addgene plasmid #216614 | BRAF - R558G in pENTR | addgene full sequence | sequence record 427243 | Addgene NGS Result
GCCTGGCAGTTCCCTACTCTCGCGTTAACGCTAGCATGGATGTTTTCCCAGTCACGACGTTGTAAAACGA
CGGCCAGTCTTAAGCTCGGGCCCCAAATAATGATTTTATTTTGACTGATAGTGACCTGTTCGTTGCAACA
AATTGATGAGCAATGCTTTTTTATAATGCCAACTTTGTACAAAAAAGCAGGCTCCGGCACCATGGCGGCG
CTGAGCGGTGGCGGTGGTGGCGGCGCGGAGCCGGGCCAGGCTCTGTTCAACGGGGACATGGAGCCCGAGG
CCGGCGCCGGCGCCGGCGCCGCGGCCTCTTCGGCTGCGGACCCTGCCATTCCGGAGGAGGTGTGGAATAT
CAAACAAATGATTAAGTTGACACAGGAACATATAGAGGCCCTATTGGACAAATTTGGTGGGGAGCATAAT
CCACCATCAATATATCTGGAGGCCTATGAAGAATACACCAGCAAGCTAGATGCACTCCAACAAAGAGAAC
AACAGTTATTGGAATCTCTGGGGAACGGAACTGATTTTTCTGTTTCTAGCTCTGCATCAATGGATACCGT
TACATCTTCTTCCTCTTCTAGCCTTTCAGTGCTACCTTCATCTCTTTCAGTTTTTCAAAATCCCACAGAT
GTGGCACGGAGCAACCCCAAGTCACCACAAAAACCTATCGTTAGAGTCTTCCTGCCCAACAAACAGAGGA
CAGTGGTACCTGCAAGGTGTGGAGTTACAGTCCGAGACAGTCTAAAGAAAGCACTGATGATGAGAGGTCT
AATCCCAGAGTGCTGTGCTGTTTACAGAATTCAGGATGGAGAGAAGAAACCAATTGGTTGGGACACTGAT
ATTTCCTGGCTTACTGGAGAAGAATTGCATGTGGAAGTGTTGGAGAATGTTCCACTTACAACACACAACT
TTGTACGAAAAACGTTTTTCACCTTAGCATTTTGTGACTTTTGTCGAAAGCTGCTTTTCCAGGGTTTCCG
CTGTCAAACATGTGGTTATAAATTTCACCAGCGTTGTAGTACAGAAGTTCCACTGATGTGTGTTAATTAT
GACCAACTTGATTTGCTGTTTGTCTCCAAGTTCTTTGAACACCACCCAATACCACAGGAAGAGGCGTCCT
TAGCAGAGACTGCCCTAACATCTGGATCATCCCCTTCCGCACCCGCCTCGGACTCTATTGGGCCCCAAAT
TCTCACCAGTCCGTCTCCTTCAAAATCCATTCCAATTCCACAGCCCTTCCGACCAGCAGATGAAGATCAT
CGAAATCAATTTGGGCAACGAGACCGATCCTCATCAGCTCCCAATGTGCATATAAACACAATAGAACCTG
TCAATATTGATGACTTGATTAGAGACCAAGGATTTCGTGGTGATGGAGGATCAACCACAGGTTTGTCTGC
TACCCCCCCTGCCTCATTACCTGGCTCACTAACTAACGTGAAAGCCTTACAGAAATCTCCAGGACCTCAG
CGAGAAAGGAAGTCATCTTCATCCTCAGAAGACAGGAATCGAATGAAAACACTTGGTAGACGGGACTCGA
GTGATGATTGGGAGATTCCTGATGGGCAGATTACAGTGGGACAAAGAATTGGATCTGGATCATTTGGAAC
AGTCTACAAGGGAAAGTGGCATGGTGATGTGGCAGTGAAAATGTTGAATGTGACAGCACCTACACCTCAG
CAGTTACAAGCCTTCAAAAATGAAGTAGGAGTACTCAGGAAAACACGACATGTGAATATCCTACTCTTCA
TGGGCTATTCCACAAAGCCACAACTGGCTATTGTTACCCAGTGGTGTGAGGGCTCCAGCTTGTATCACCA
TCTCCATATCATTGAGACCAAATTTGAGATGATCAAACTTATAGATATTGCACAACAGACTGCACAGGGC
ATGGATTACTTACACGCCAAGTCAATCATCCACAGAGACCTCAAGAGTAATAATATATTTCTTCATGAAG
ACCTCACAGTAAAAATAGGTGATTTTGGTCTAGCTACAGTGAAATCTCGATGGAGTGGGTCCCATCAGTT
TGAACAGTTGTCTGGATCCATTTTGTGGATGGCACCAGAAGTCATCAGAATGCAAGATAAAAATCCATAC
AGCTTTCAGTCAGATGTATATGCATTTGGAATTGTTCTGTATGAATTGATGACTGGACAGTTACCTTATT
CAAACATCAACAACAGGGACCAGATAATTTTTATGGTGGGACGAGGATACCTGTCTCCAGATCTCAGTAA
GGTACGGAGTAACTGTCCAAAAGCCATGAAGAGATTAATGGCAGAGTGCCTCAAAAAGAAAAGAGATGAG
AGACCACTCTTTCCCCAAATTCTCGCCTCTATTGAGCTGCTGGCCCGCTCATTGCCAAAAATTCACCGCA
GTGCATCAGAACCCTCCTTGAATCGGGCTGGTTTCCAAACAGAGGATTTTAGTCTATATGCTTGTGCTTC
TCCAAAAACACCCATCCAGGCAGGGGGATATGGTGCGTTTCCTGTCCACTGATAGACCCAGCTTTCTTGT
ACAAAGTTGGCATTATAAAAAATAATTGCTCATCAATTTGTTGCAACGAACAGGTCACTATCAGTCAAAA
TAAAATCATTATTTGCCATCCAGCTGATATCCCCTATAGTGAGTCGTATTACATGGTCATAGCTGTTTCC
TGGCAGCTCTGGCCCGTGTCTCAAAATCTCTGATGTTACATTGCACAAGATAAAAATATATCATCATGCC
TCCTCTAGACCAGCCAGGACAGAAATGCCTCGACTTCGCTGCTACCCAAGGTTGCCGGGTGACGCACACC
GTGGAAACGGATGAAGGCACGAACCCAGTGGACATAAGCCTGTTCGGTTCGTAAGCTGTAATGCAAGTAG
CGTATGCGCTCACGCAACTGGTCCAGAACCTTGACCGAACGCAGCGGTGGTAACGGCGCAGTGGCGGTTT
TCATGGCTTGTTATGACTGTTTTTTTGGGGTACAGTCTATGCCTCGGGCATCCAAGCAGCAAGCGCGTTA
CGCCGTGGGTCGATGTTTGATGTTATGGAGCAGCAACGATGTTACGCAGCAGGGCAGTCGCCCTAAAACA
AAGTTAAACATTATGAGGGAAGCGGTGATCGCCGAAGTATCGACTCAACTATCAGAGGTAGTTGGCGTCA
TCGAGCGCCATCTCGAACCGACGTTGCTGGCCGTACATTTGTACGGCTCCGCAGTGGATGGCGGCCTGAA
GCCACACAGTGATATTGATTTGCTGGTTACGGTGACCGTAAGGCTTGATGAAACAACGCGGCGAGCTTTG
ATCAACGACCTTTTGGAAACTTCGGCTTCCCCTGGAGAGAGCGAGATTCTCCGCGCTGTAGAAGTCACCA
TTGTTGTGCACGACGACATCATTCCGTGGCGTTATCCAGCTAAGCGCGAACTGCAATTTGGAGAATGGCA
GCGCAATGACATTCTTGCAGGTATCTTCGAGCCAGCCACGATCGACATTGATCTGGCTATCTTGCTGACA
AAAGCAAGAGAACATAGCGTTGCCTTGGTAGGTCCAGCGGCGGAGGAACTCTTTGATCCGGTTCCTGAAC
AGGATCTATTTGAGGCGCTAAATGAAACCTTAACGCTATGGAACTCGCCGCCCGACTGGGCTGGCGATGA
GCGAAATGTAGTGCTTACGTTGTCCCGCATTTGGTACAGCGCAGTAACCGGCAAAATCGCGCCGAAGGAT
GTCGCTGCCGACTGGGCAATGGAGCGCCTGCCGGCCCAGTATCAGCCCGTCATACTTGAAGCTAGACAGG
CTTATCTTGGACAAGAAGAAGATCGCTTGGCCTCGCGCGCAGATCAGTTGGAAGAATTTGTCCACTACGT
GAAAGGCGAGATCACCAAGGTAGTCGGCAAATAACCCTCGAGCCACCCATGACCAAAATCCCTTAACGTG
AGTTACGCGTCGTTCCACTGAGCGTCAGACCCCGTAGAAAAGATCAAAGGATCTTCTTGAGATCCTTTTT
TTCTGCGCGTAATCTGCTGCTTGCAAACAAAAAAACCACCGCTACCAGCGGTGGTTTGTTTGCCGGATCA
AGAGCTACCAACTCTTTTTCCGAAGGTAACTGGCTTCAGCAGAGCGCAGATACCAAATACTGTTCTTCTA
GTGTAGCCGTAGTTAGGCCACCACTTCAAGAACTCTGTAGCACCGCCTACATACCTCGCTCTGCTAATCC
TGTTACCAGTGGCTGCTGCCAGTGGCGATAAGTCGTGTCTTACCGGGTTGGACTCAAGACGATAGTTACC
GGATAAGGCGCAGCGGTCGGGCTGAACGGGGGGTTCGTGCACACAGCCCAGCTTGGAGCGAACGACCTAC
ACCGAACTGAGATACCTACAGCGTGAGCTATGAGAAAGCGCCACGCTTCCCGAAGGGAGAAAGGCGGACA
GGTATCCGGTAAGCGGCAGGGTCGGAACAGGAGAGCGCACGAGGGAGCTTCCAGGGGGAAACGCCTGGTA
TCTTTATAGTCCTGTCGGGTTTCGCCACCTCTGACTTGAGCGTCGATTTTTGTGATGCTCGTCAGGGGGG
CGGAGCCTATGGAAAAACGCCAGCAACGCGGCCTTTTTACGGTTCCTGGCCTTTTGCTGGCCTTTTGCTC
ACATGTTCTTTCCTGCGTTATCCCCTGATTCTGTGGATAACCGTATTACCGCCTTTGAGTGAGCTGATAC
CGCTCGCCGCAGCCGAACGACCGAGCGCAGCGAGTCAGTGAGCGAGGAAGCGGAAGAGCGCCCAATACGC
AAACCGCCTCTCCCCGCGCGTTGGCCGATTCATTAATGCAGCTGGCACGACAGGTTTCCCGACTGGAAAG
CGGGCAGTGAGCGCAACGCAATTAATACGCGTACCGCTAGCCAGGAAGAGTTTGTAGAAACGCAAAAAGG
CCATCCGTCAGGATGGCCTTCTGCTTAGTTTGATGCCTGGCAGTTTATGGCGGGCGTCCTGCCCGCCACC
CTCCGGGCCGTTGCTTCACAACGTTCAAATCCGCTCCCGGCGGATTTGTCCTACTCAGGAGAGCGTTCAC
CGACAAACAACAGATAAAACGAAAGGCCCAGTCTTCCGACTGAGCCTTTCGTTTTATTTGAT
